Addgene plasmid #223678: pGB010
Purpose: (Empty Backbone) pEF-HA-NLS-CloningSite-mCherry-puroR
Depositing lab: Gaelen Hess. Depositing organization: University of Wisconsin, Madison. Publication: A High-Throughput Screen for Antiproliferative Peptides in Mammalian Cells Identifies Key Transcription Factor Families. Liila-Fogarty SM, Boyum GE, Schwabe CL, Hess GT. ACS Synth Biol. 2024 Oct 19. doi: 10.1021/acssynbio.4c00337. PubMed 39425622.
Backbone
  Vector backbone: pGH1173
  Modifications to backbone: Removed PYL1 from pGH1173 vector
  Vector type: Mammalian Expression, Lentiviral
  Selectable markers: Puromycin
Growth in bacteria
  Bacterial resistance: Ampicillin, 100 μg/mL
  Growth temperature: 37°C
  Growth strain: NEB Stable
  Copy number: High Copy
Terms and licenses: Academic/Nonprofit Terms; Industry Terms: Not Available to Industry
How to cite: pGB010 was a gift from Gaelen Hess (Addgene plasmid # 223678 ; http://n2t.net/addgene:223678 ; RRID:Addgene_223678)
