[The description below was written by a language model from this plasmid's Addgene catalogue record and pLannotate feature annotations shown in this document.]
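Description:
pGB010 is an empty lentiviral backbone for mammalian expression, derived from pGH1173 by removal of the PYL1 coding sequence. It is maintained in bacteria through a high-copy ColE1/pUC-type origin and an ampicillin resistance gene (β-lactamase with its own promoter). The annotated 8.6 kb sequence shows a typical HIV-1-based transfer vector layout. A CMV enhancer/promoter is fused to a truncated 5' LTR to drive production of genomic RNA in packaging cells. This is followed by the Ψ packaging signal with a gag fragment, the Rev response element for Rev-dependent nuclear export, and the cPPT/CTS element. A WPRE, which enhances transcript expression, and a second truncated LTR preceded by nef-derived sequence close the viral cassette at the 3' end.

The payload is driven by the strong constitutive human EF-1α promoter. According to the stated design, the open reading frame begins with an HA epitope tag and a nuclear localization signal, followed by a cloning site, mCherry and a puromycin resistance gene. The HA tag, NLS and cloning site are not individually annotated in the feature table, but would lie in the gap between the promoter and mCherry. The table also does not show how mCherry and the puromycin N-acetyltransferase sequence are linked. A single loxP site lies just downstream of the resistance gene. A sequence inserted at the cloning site would be expressed as a nuclear-targeted, HA-tagged product, with red fluorescence marking transduced cells and puromycin allowing their selection. The associated publication describes a high-throughput screen for antiproliferative peptides in mammalian cells, consistent with use of this backbone for delivering peptide libraries by lentiviral transduction.
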