Features (pLannotate 1.2.2; 21 found; start..end, strand, type, name):
     57..256     +  promoter       CMV promoter: human cytomegalovirus (CMV) immediate early promoter
    274..454     +  LTR            5' LTR (truncated): truncated 5' long terminal repeat (LTR) from HIV-1
    501..626     +  misc_feature   HIV-1 Ψ: packaging signal of human immunodeficiency virus type 1
    610..948     +  CDS            HIV-1 gag (fragment): gag protein from human immunodeficiency virus 1; gag
   1123..1356    +  misc_feature   RRE: The Rev response element (RRE) of HIV-1 allows for Rev-dependent mRNA export from the nucleus to the cytoplasm.
   1733..1833    +  CDS            Rev (fragment): human immunodeficiency virus 1 (HIV-1) Rev protein; rev; enhances nuclear export of unspliced and incompletely spliced viral mRNAs
   1883..2000    +  misc_feature   cPPT/CTS: central polypurine tract and central termination sequence of HIV-1
   2111..3282    +  promoter       EF-1α promoter: strong constitutive promoter for human elongation factor EF-1α
   3476..4183    +  CDS            mCherry: mCherry is a basic (constitutively fluorescent) red fluorescent protein published in 2004, derived from Discosoma sp.. It is reported to be a very rapidly-maturing monomer with low acid sensitivity.
   4250..4847    +  CDS            PuroR (fragment): puromycin N-acetyltransferase; pac from Streptomyces alboniger; confers resistance to puromycin
   4869..4902    +  protein_bind   loxP: Cre-mediated recombination occurs in the 8-bp core sequence (GCATACAT). Cre recombinase
   4935..4958    +  misc_feature   MCS (fragment): pBluescript multiple cloning site
   4958..5546    +  misc_feature   WPRE: woodchuck hepatitis virus posttranscriptional regulatory element
   5547..5566    +  misc_feature   MCS (fragment): pBluescript multiple cloning site
   5568..6068    +  CDS            nef (fragment): NEF_HV1LA - Experimental evidence at protein level: Swiss-Prot protein existence level 1. Extracellular Nef protein targets CD4(+) T-lymphocytes for apoptosis by interacting with CXCR4 surface receptors. From Human immunodeficiency virus type 1 group M subtype B (isolate Lai) (HIV-1).
   6075..6255    +  LTR            5' LTR (truncated): truncated 5' long terminal repeat (LTR) from HIV-1
   6317..6905    -  rep_origin     ori: high-copy-number ColE1/pMB1/pBR322/pUC origin of replication
   7076..7936    -  CDS            AmpR: β-lactamase; bla; confers resistance to ampicillin, carbenicillin, and related antibiotics
   7937..8041    -  promoter       AmpR promoter: bla
   8100..8152    -  misc_feature   bom (fragment): basis of mobility region from pBR322
   8307..56      +  enhancer       CMV enhancer (across the origin): human cytomegalovirus immediate early enhancer
>Addgene plasmid #223678 | pGB010 | addgene full sequence | sequence record 443655 | Addgene NGS Result
TATGGGACTTTCCTACTTGGCAGTACATCTACGTATTAGTCATCGCTATTACCATGGTGATGCGGTTTTG
GCAGTACATCAATGGGCGTGGATAGCGGTTTGACTCACGGGGATTTCCAAGTCTCCACCCCATTGACGTC
AATGGGAGTTTGTTTTGGCACCAAAATCAACGGGACTTTCCAAAATGTCGTAACAACTCCGCCCCATTGA
CGCAAATGGGCGGTAGGCGTGTACGGTGGGAGGTCTATATAAGCAGCGCGTTTTGCCTGTACTGGGTCTC
TCTGGTTAGACCAGATCTGAGCCTGGGAGCTCTCTGGCTAACTAGGGAACCCACTGCTTAAGCCTCAATA
AAGCTTGCCTTGAGTGCTTCAAGTAGTGTGTGCCCGTCTGTTGTGTGACTCTGGTAACTAGAGATCCCTC
AGACCCTTTTAGTCAGTGTGGAAAATCTCTAGCAGTGGCGCCCGAACAGGGACTTGAAAGCGAAAGGGAA
ACCAGAGGAGCTCTCTCGACGCAGGACTCGGCTTGCTGAAGCGCGCACGGCAAGAGGCGAGGGGCGGCGA
CTGGTGAGTACGCCAAAAATTTTGACTAGCGGAGGCTAGAAGGAGAGAGATGGGTGCGAGAGCGTCAGTA
TTAAGCGGGGGAGAATTAGATCGCGATGGGAAAAAATTCGGTTAAGGCCAGGGGGAAAGAAAAAATATAA
ATTAAAACATATAGTATGGGCAAGCAGGGAGCTAGAACGATTCGCAGTTAATCCTGGCCTGTTAGAAACA
TCAGAAGGCTGTAGACAAATACTGGGACAGCTACAACCATCCCTTCAGACAGGATCAGAAGAACTTAGAT
CATTATATAATACAGTAGCAACCCTCTATTGTGTGCATCAAAGGATAGAGATAAAAGACACCAAGGAAGC
TTTAGACAAGATAGAGGAAGAGCAAAACAAAAGTAAGACCACCGCACAGCAAGCGGCCGGCCGCTGATCT
TCAGACCTGGAGGAGGAGATATGAGGGACAATTGGAGAAGTGAATTATATAAATATAAAGTAGTAAAAAT
TGAACCATTAGGAGTAGCACCCACCAAGGCAAAGAGAAGAGTGGTGCAGAGAGAAAAAAGAGCAGTGGGA
ATAGGAGCTTTGTTCCTTGGGTTCTTGGGAGCAGCAGGAAGCACTATGGGCGCAGCGTCAATGACGCTGA
CGGTACAGGCCAGACAATTATTGTCTGGTATAGTGCAGCAGCAGAACAATTTGCTGAGGGCTATTGAGGC
GCAACAGCATCTGTTGCAACTCACAGTCTGGGGCATCAAGCAGCTCCAGGCAAGAATCCTGGCTGTGGAA
AGATACCTAAAGGATCAACAGCTCCTGGGGATTTGGGGTTGCTCTGGAAAACTCATTTGCACCACTGCTG
TGCCTTGGAATGCTAGTTGGAGTAATAAATCTCTGGAACAGATTTGGAATCACACGACCTGGATGGAGTG
GGACAGAGAAATTAACAATTACACAAGCTTAATACACTCCTTAATTGAAGAATCGCAAAACCAGCAAGAA
AAGAATGAACAAGAATTATTGGAATTAGATAAATGGGCAAGTTTGTGGAATTGGTTTAACATAACAAATT
GGCTGTGGTATATAAAATTATTCATAATGATAGTAGGAGGCTTGGTAGGTTTAAGAATAGTTTTTGCTGT
ACTTTCTATAGTGAATAGAGTTAGGCAGGGATATTCACCATTATCGTTTCAGACCCACCTCCCAACCCCG
AGGGGACCCGACAGGCCCGAAGGAATAGAAGAAGAAGGTGGAGAGAGAGACAGAGACAGATCCATTCGAT
TAGTGAACGGATCGGCACTGCGTGCGCCAATTCTGCAGACAAATGGCAGTATTCATCCACAATTTTAAAA
GAAAAGGGGGGATTGGGGGGTACAGTGCAGGGGAAAGAATAGTAGACATAATAGCAACAGACATACAAAC
TAAAGAATTACAAAAACAAATTACAAAAATTCAAAATTTTCGGGTTTATTACAGGGACAGCAGAGATCCA
GTTTGGTTAGTACCGGGCCCGCTCTAGAGATCCCATTTGACTCAGGCGGCCGCGTGGATAACCGTATTAC
CGCCATGCATGTGCCCGTCAGTGGGCAGAGCGCACATCGCCCACAGTCCCCGAGAAGTTGGGGGGAGGGG
TCGGCAATTGAACCGGTGCCTAGAGAAGGTGGCGCGGGGTAAACTGGGAAAGTGATGTCGTGTACTGGCT
CCGCCTTTTTCCCGAGGGTGGGGGAGAACCGTATATAAGTGCAGTAGTCGCCGTGAACGTTCTTTTTCGC
AACGGGTTTGCCGCCAGAACACAGGTAAGTGCCGTGTGTGGTTCCCGCGGGCCTGGCCTCTTTACGGGTT
ATGGCCCTTGCGTGCCTTGAATTACTTCCACCTGGCTGCAGTACGTGATTCTTGATCCCGAGCTTCGGGT
TGGAAGTGGGTGGGAGAGTTCGAGGCCTTGCGCTTAAGGAGCCCCTTCGCCTCGTGCTTGAGTTGAGGCC
TGGCCTGGGCGCTGGGGCCGCCGCGTGCGAATCTGGTGGCACCTTCGCGCCTGTCTCGCTGCTTTCGATA
AGTCTCTAGCCATTTAAAATTTTTGATGACCTGCTGCGACGCTTTTTTTCTGGCAAGATAGTCTTGTAAA
TGCGGGCCAAGATCTGCACACTGGTATTTCGGTTTTTGGGGCCGCGGGCGGCGACGGGGCCCGTGCGTCC
CAGCGCACATGTTCGGCGAGGCGGGGCCTGCGAGCGCGGCCACCGAGAATCGGACGGGGGTAGTCTCAAG
CTGGCCGGCCTGCTCTGGTGCCTGGCCTCGCGCCGCCGTGTATCGCCCCGCCCTGGGCGGCAAGGCTGGC
CCGGTCGGCACCAGTTGCGTGAGCGGAAAGATGGCCGCTTCCCGGCCCTGCTGCAGGGAGCTCAAAATGG
AGGACGCGGCGCTCGGGAGAGCGGGCGGGTGAGTCACCCACACAAAGGAAAAGGGCCTTTCCGTCCTCAG
CCGTCGCTTCATGTGACTCCACGGAGTACCGGGCGCCGTCCAGGCACCTCGATTAGTTCTCGCGCTTTTG
GAGTACGTCGTCTTTAGGTTGGGGGGAGGGGTTTTATGCGATGGAGTTTCCCCACACTGAGTGGGTGGAG
ACTGAAGTTAGGCCAGCTTGGCACTTGATGTAATTCTCCTTGGAATTTGCCCTTTTTGAGTTTGGATCTT
GGTTCATTCTCAAGCCTCAGACAGTGGTTCAAAGTTTTTTTCTTCCATTTCAGGTGTCGTGAGCTAGCCA
CCATGTATCCCTATGACGTGCCCGATTATGCCAGCGGAGGAGGAGGTAGCGGACCTAAGAAAAAGAGGAA
GGTGGCGGCCGCTGGATCCGGATCAGGCTCCGGAGACGGGTCAAGCGTCTCTGGATCTGGAGAGGGAAGG
GGAAGCCTCCTAACTTGCGGAGATGTCGAGGAGAATCCTGGCCCAATGGTGAGCAAGGGCGAGGAGGATA
ACATGGCCATCATCAAGGAGTTCATGCGCTTCAAGGTGCACATGGAGGGCTCCGTGAACGGCCACGAGTT
CGAGATCGAGGGCGAGGGCGAGGGCCGCCCCTACGAGGGCACCCAGACCGCCAAGCTGAAGGTGACCAAG
GGTGGCCCCCTGCCCTTCGCCTGGGACATCCTGTCCCCTCAGTTCATGTACGGCTCCAAGGCCTACGTGA
AGCACCCCGCCGACATCCCCGACTACTTGAAGCTGTCCTTCCCCGAGGGCTTCAAGTGGGAGCGCGTGAT
GAACTTCGAGGACGGCGGCGTGGTGACCGTGACCCAGGACTCCTCCCTGCAGGACGGCGAGTTCATCTAC
AAGGTGAAGCTGCGCGGCACCAACTTCCCCTCCGACGGCCCCGTAATGCAGAAGAAGACCATGGGCTGGG
AGGCCTCCTCCGAGCGGATGTACCCCGAGGACGGCGCCCTGAAGGGCGAGATCAAGCAGAGGCTGAAGCT
GAAGGACGGCGGCCACTACGACGCTGAGGTCAAGACCACCTACAAGGCCAAGAAGCCCGTGCAGCTGCCC
GGCGCCTACAACGTCAACATCAAGTTGGACATCACCTCCCACAACGAGGACTACACCATCGTGGAACAGT
ACGAACGCGCCGAGGGCCGCCACTCCACCGGCGGCATGGACGAGCTGTACAAGGGAAGCGGAGCTACTAA
CTTCAGCCTGCTGAAGCAGGCTGGTGACGTGGAGGAGAACCCTGGACCTATGACCGAGTACAAGCCCACG
GTGCGCCTCGCCACCCGCGACGACGTCCCCCGGGCCGTACGCACCCTCGCCGCCGCGTTCGCCGACTACC
CCGCCACGCGCCACACCGTCGACCCGGACCGCCACATCGAGCGGGTCACCGAGCTGCAAGAACTCTTCCT
CACGCGCGTCGGGCTCGACATCGGCAAGGTGTGGGTCGCGGACGACGGCGCCGCGGTGGCGGTCTGGACC
ACGCCGGAGAGCGTCGAAGCGGGGGCGGTGTTCGCCGAGATCGGCCCGCGCATGGCCGAGTTGAGCGGTT
CCCGGCTGGCCGCGCAGCAACAGATGGAAGGCCTCCTGGCGCCGCACCGGCCCAAGGAGCCCGCGTGGTT
CCTGGCCACCGTCGGCGTATCGCCCGACCACCAGGGCAAGGGTCTGGGCAGCGCCGTCGTGCTCCCCGGA
GTGGAGGCGGCCGAGCGCGCCGGGGTGCCCGCCTTCCTGGAGACCTCCGCGCCCCGCAACCTCCCCTTCT
ACGAGCGGCTCGGCTTCACCGTCACCGCCGACGTCGAGGTGCCCGAAGGACCGCGCACCTGGTGCATGAC
CCGCAAGCCCGGTGCCTAAGAATTCGTCGAGGGACCTAATAACTTCGTATAGCATACATTATACGAAGTT
ATACATGTTTAAGGGTTCCGGTTCCACTAGGTACAATTCGATATCAAGCTTATCGATAATCAACCTCTGG
ATTACAAAATTTGTGAAAGATTGACTGGTATTCTTAACTATGTTGCTCCTTTTACGCTATGTGGATACGC
TGCTTTAATGCCTTTGTATCATGCTATTGCTTCCCGTATGGCTTTCATTTTCTCCTCCTTGTATAAATCC
TGGTTGCTGTCTCTTTATGAGGAGTTGTGGCCCGTTGTCAGGCAACGTGGCGTGGTGTGCACTGTGTTTG
CTGACGCAACCCCCACTGGTTGGGGCATTGCCACCACCTGTCAGCTCCTTTCCGGGACTTTCGCTTTCCC
CCTCCCTATTGCCACGGCGGAACTCATCGCCGCCTGCCTTGCCCGCTGCTGGACAGGGGCTCGGCTGTTG
GGCACTGACAATTCCGTGGTGTTGTCGGGGAAATCATCGTCCTTTCCTTGGCTGCTCGCCTGTGTTGCCA
CCTGGATTCTGCGCGGGACGTCCTTCTGCTACGTCCCTTCGGCCCTCAATCCAGCGGACCTTCCTTCCCG
CGGCCTGCTGCCGGCTCTGCGGCCTCTTCCGCGTCTTCGCCTTCGCCCTCAGACGAGTCGGATCTCCCTT
TGGGCCGCCTCCCCGCATCGATACCGTCGACCTCGATCGAGACCTAGAAAAACATGGAGCAATCACAAGT
AGCAATACAGCAGCTACCAATGCTGATTGTGCCTGGCTAGAAGCACAAGAGGAGGAGGAGGTGGGTTTTC
CAGTCACACCTCAGGTACCTTTAAGACCAATGACTTACAAGGCAGCTGTAGATCTTAGCCACTTTTTAAA
AGAAAAGGGGGGACTGGAAGGGCTAATTCACTCCCAACGAAGACAAGATATCCTTGATCTGTGGATCTAC
CACACACAAGGCTACTTCCCTGATTGGCAGAACTACACACCAGGGCCAGGGATCAGATATCCACTGACCT
TTGGATGGTGCTACAAGCTAGTACCAGTTGAGCAAGAGAAGGTAGAAGAAGCCAATGAAGGAGAGAACAC
CCGCTTGTTACACCCTGTGAGCCTGCATGGGATGGATGACCCGGAGAGAGAAGTATTAGAGTGGAGGTTT
GACAGCCGCCTAGCATTTCATCACATGGCCCGAGAGCTGCATCCGGACTGTACTGGGTCTCTCTGGTTAG
ACCAGATCTGAGCCTGGGAGCTCTCTGGCTAACTAGGGAACCCACTGCTTAAGCCTCAATAAAGCTTGCC
TTGAGTGCTTCAAGTAGTGTGTGCCCGTCTGTTGTGTGACTCTGGTAACTAGAGATCCCTCAGACCCTTT
TAGTCAGTGTGGAAAATCTCTAGCAGCATGTGAGCAAAAGGCCAGCAAAAGGCCAGGAACCGTAAAAAGG
CCGCGTTGCTGGCGTTTTTCCATAGGCTCCGCCCCCCTGACGAGCATCACAAAAATCGACGCTCAAGTCA
GAGGTGGCGAAACCCGACAGGACTATAAAGATACCAGGCGTTTCCCCCTGGAAGCTCCCTCGTGCGCTCT
CCTGTTCCGACCCTGCCGCTTACCGGATACCTGTCCGCCTTTCTCCCTTCGGGAAGCGTGGCGCTTTCTC
ATAGCTCACGCTGTAGGTATCTCAGTTCGGTGTAGGTCGTTCGCTCCAAGCTGGGCTGTGTGCACGAACC
CCCCGTTCAGCCCGACCGCTGCGCCTTATCCGGTAACTATCGTCTTGAGTCCAACCCGGTAAGACACGAC
TTATCGCCACTGGCAGCAGCCACTGGTAACAGGATTAGCAGAGCGAGGTATGTAGGCGGTGCTACAGAGT
TCTTGAAGTGGTGGCCTAACTACGGCTACACTAGAAGAACAGTATTTGGTATCTGCGCTCTGCTGAAGCC
AGTTACCTTCGGAAAAAGAGTTGGTAGCTCTTGATCCGGCAAACAAACCACCGCTGGTAGCGGTGGTTTT
TTTGTTTGCAAGCAGCAGATTACGCGCAGAAAAAAAGGATCTCAAGAAGATCCTTTGATCTTTTCTACGG
GGTCTGACGCTCAGTGGAACGAAAACTCACGTTAAGGGATTTTGGTCATGAGATTATCAAAAAGGATCTT
CACCTAGATCCTTTTAAATTAAAAATGAAGTTTTAAATCAATCTAAAGTATATATGAGTAAACTTGGTCT
GACAGTTACCAATGCTTAATCAGTGAGGCACCTATCTCAGCGATCTGTCTATTTCGTTCATCCATAGTTG
CCTGACTCCCCGTCGTGTAGATAACTACGATACGGGAGGGCTTACCATCTGGCCCCAGTGCTGCAATGAT
ACCGCGAGACCCACGCTCACCGGCTCCAGATTTATCAGCAATAAACCAGCCAGCCGGAAGGGCCGAGCGC
AGAAGTGGTCCTGCAACTTTATCCGCCTCCATCCAGTCTATTAATTGTTGCCGGGAAGCTAGAGTAAGTA
GTTCGCCAGTTAATAGTTTGCGCAACGTTGTTGCCATTGCTACAGGCATCGTGGTGTCACGCTCGTCGTT
TGGTATGGCTTCATTCAGCTCCGGTTCCCAACGATCAAGGCGAGTTACATGATCCCCCATGTTGTGCAAA
AAAGCGGTTAGCTCCTTCGGTCCTCCGATCGTTGTCAGAAGTAAGTTGGCCGCAGTGTTATCACTCATGG
TTATGGCAGCACTGCATAATTCTCTTACTGTCATGCCATCCGTAAGATGCTTTTCTGTGACTGGTGAGTA
CTCAACCAAGTCATTCTGAGAATAGTGTATGCGGCGACCGAGTTGCTCTTGCCCGGCGTCAATACGGGAT
AATACCGCGCCACATAGCAGAACTTTAAAAGTGCTCATCATTGGAAAACGTTCTTCGGGGCGAAAACTCT
CAAGGATCTTACCGCTGTTGAGATCCAGTTCGATGTAACCCACTCGTGCACCCAACTGATCTTCAGCATC
TTTTACTTTCACCAGCGTTTCTGGGTGAGCAAAAACAGGAAGGCAAAATGCCGCAAAAAAGGGAATAAGG
GCGACACGGAAATGTTGAATACTCATACTCTTCCTTTTTCAATATTATTGAAGCATTTATCAGGGTTATT
GTCTCATGAGCGGATACATATTTGAATGTATTTAGAAAAATAAACAAATAGGGGTTCCGCGCACATTTCC
CCGAAAAGTGCCACCTGACGTCGACGGATCGGGAGATCTCCCGATCCCCTATGGTGCACTCTCAGTACAA
TCTGCTCTGATGCCGCATAGTTAAGCCAGTATCTGCTCCCTGCTTGTGTGTTGGAGGTCGCTGAGTAGTG
CGCGAGCAAAATTTAAGCTACAACAAGGCAAGGCTTGACCGACAATTGCATGAAGAATCTGCTTAGGGTT
AGGCGTTTTGCGCTGCTTCGCGATGTACGGGCCAGATATACGCGTTGACATTGATTATTGACTAGTTATT
AATAGTAATCAATTACGGGGTCATTAGTTCATAGCCCATATATGGAGTTCCGCGTTACATAACTTACGGT
AAATGGCCCGCCTGGCTGACCGCCCAACGACCCCCGCCCATTGACGTCAATAATGACGTATGTTCCCATA
GTAACGCCAATAGGGACTTTCCATTGACGTCAATGGGTGGAGTATTTACGGTAAACTGCCCACTTGGCAG
TACATCAAGTGTATCATATGCCAAGTACGCCCCCTATTGACGTCAATGACGGTAAATGGCCCGCCTGGCA
TTATGCCCAGTACATGACCT
